Addgene plasmid #194247: pAM/CBA-eGFP-miRaSyn(human)x3-WPRE-bGHpA
Purpose: Expresses 3 miRNAs targeting human alpha-Synuclein
Depositing lab: Michael J Fox Foundation MJFF. Depositing organization: Michael J Fox Foundation.
Backbone
  Vector backbone: pAM
  Backbone size w/o insert (bp): 6085
  Vector type: AAV, RNAi
Growth in bacteria
  Bacterial resistance: Ampicillin, 100 μg/mL
  Growth temperature: 37°C
  Growth strain: NEB Stable
  Copy number: High Copy
Gene/Insert
  Gene/Insert name: miRaSynuclein(human)
  gRNA/shRNA sequence: GACACAAGGCCTGTTACTAGCACTCACATGGAACAAATGGCCCAGATCCTGGAGGCTTGCTGAAGGCTGTATGCTGTTCGTAGTCTTGATACCCTTCGTTTTGGCCACTGACTGACGAAGGGTAAAGACTACGAACAGGACACAAGGCCTGTTACTAGCACTCACATGGAACAAATGGCCCAGATCCTGGAGGCTTGCTGAAGGCTGTATGCTGTTCAGGTTCGTAGTCTTGATAGTTTTGGCCACTGACTGACTATCAAGAACGAACCTGAACAGGACACAAGGCCTGTTACTAGCACTCACATGGAACAAATGGCC
  Species: H. sapiens (human)
  Insert size (bp): 420
  Entrez Gene: SNCA (a.k.a. NACP, PARK1, PARK4, PD1)
  Promoter: CAG
  Cloning method: Restriction Enzyme; 5′ cloning site PstI (unknown if destroyed); 3′ cloning site XhoI (unknown if destroyed)
Terms and licenses: Academic/Nonprofit Terms; Industry Terms: Not Available to Industry
Depositor comments: Please note: The plasmid contains an 11bp deletion in one of the ITRs. This deletion does not affect plasmid performance as the virus undergoes self-repair of this region during AAV packaging.
How to cite: pAM/CBA-eGFP-miRaSyn(human)x3-WPRE-bGHpA was a gift from Michael J Fox Foundation MJFF (Addgene plasmid # 194247 ; http://n2t.net/addgene:194247 ; RRID:Addgene_194247)
