[The description below was written by a language model from this plasmid's Addgene catalogue record and pLannotate feature annotations shown in this document.]
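Description:
pAM/CBA-eGFP-miRaSyn(human)x3-WPRE-bGHpA is an AAV transfer plasmid for RNA interference, built on the pAM backbone and designed to knock down human alpha-synuclein (SNCA). It is maintained in E. coli through a high-copy ColE1/pUC-type origin and selected with ampicillin via the β-lactamase gene. The backbone also carries non-functional remnants of pBR322-type elements (fragments of rop, bom, the tetracycline resistance gene and lacI), plus an SV40 promoter and an SP6 promoter lying outside the viral cassette.

The payload sits between AAV2 inverted terminal repeats, which direct replication and packaging of the intervening DNA into recombinant AAV particles. Expression is driven by a CAG/CBA-type hybrid promoter made up of the CMV enhancer, the chicken β-actin promoter and a chimeric intron. This promoter produces a single Pol II transcript encoding EGFP. Downstream of the EGFP coding sequence lie three tandem artificial microRNA hairpins, each embedded in mouse miR-155 5′ and 3′ flanking sequences. These flanks allow the endogenous microRNA machinery to process the hairpins into mature silencing RNAs against SNCA, while EGFP fluorescence marks the cells expressing them. A WPRE enhances transcript stability and expression, and the bovine growth hormone polyadenylation signal terminates the transcript.

The depositor notes an 11 bp deletion in one ITR, consistent with the ITRs being annotated as fragments, and states that it is repaired during packaging and does not affect performance. The record gives the purpose only as expression of the three miRNAs against human alpha-synuclein. It does not name a serotype, target tissue or disease model.
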