Features (pLannotate 1.2.2; 28 found; start..end, strand, type, name):
      2..133     -  repeat_region  AAV2 ITR (fragment): inverted terminal repeat of adeno-associated virus serotype 2 inverted
    189..437     +  enhancer       CMV enhancer (fragment): human cytomegalovirus immediate early enhancer
    439..716     +  promoter       chicken β-actin promoter: No description available
    717..852     +  intron         hybrid intron (fragment): hybrid between chicken β-actin (CBA) and minute virus of mice (MMV) introns (Gray et al., 2011)
    941..1071    +  intron         chimeric intron (fragment): chimera between introns from chicken β-actin and rabbit β-globin
   1069..1131    +  CDS            HBB (fragment): HBB_LEPEU - Experimental evidence at protein level: Swiss-Prot protein existence level 1. Involved in oxygen transport from the lung to the various peripheral tissues. From Lepus europaeus (European hare).
   1131..1850    +  CDS            EGFP: the original enhanced GFP (Yang et al., 1996) mammalian codon-optimized
   1879..1904    +  ncRNA          5' miR-155: sequence upstream of the precursor of mouse miR-155 microRNA (Uva et al., 2013) miRNA
   1968..2009    +  ncRNA          3' miR-155: sequence downstream of the precursor of mouse miR-155 microRNA (Uva et al., 2013) miRNA
   2016..2042    +  ncRNA          5' miR-155: sequence upstream of the precursor of mouse miR-155 microRNA (Uva et al., 2013) miRNA
   2106..2147    +  ncRNA          3' miR-155: sequence downstream of the precursor of mouse miR-155 microRNA (Uva et al., 2013) miRNA
   2154..2180    +  ncRNA          5' miR-155: sequence upstream of the precursor of mouse miR-155 microRNA (Uva et al., 2013) miRNA
   2244..2285    +  ncRNA          3' miR-155: sequence downstream of the precursor of mouse miR-155 microRNA (Uva et al., 2013) miRNA
   2292..2316    +  misc_feature   MCS (fragment): pBluescript multiple cloning site
   2316..2904    +  misc_feature   WPRE: woodchuck hepatitis virus posttranscriptional regulatory element
   2937..3161    +  polyA_signal   bGH poly(A) signal: bovine growth hormone polyadenylation signal
   3165..3186    +  promoter       SV40 promoter (fragment): SV40 enhancer and early promoter
   3247..3338    +  repeat_region  AAV2 ITR (fragment): inverted terminal repeat of adeno-associated virus serotype 2 inverted
   3338..3367    -  repeat_region  AAV2 ITR (fragment): inverted terminal repeat of adeno-associated virus serotype 2 inverted
   3371..3700    -  promoter       SV40 promoter: SV40 enhancer and early promoter
   3707..3763    -  CDS            lacI (fragment): lac repressor; lacI; The lac repressor binds to the lac operator to inhibit transcription in E. coli. This inhibition can be relieved by adding lactose or isopropyl-β-D-thiogalactopyranoside (IPTG).
   3946..4534    -  rep_origin     ori: high-copy-number ColE1/pMB1/pBR322/pUC origin of replication
   4705..5565    -  CDS            AmpR: β-lactamase; bla; confers resistance to ampicillin, carbenicillin, and related antibiotics
   5566..5670    -  promoter       AmpR promoter: bla
   5765..5800    +  CDS            rop (fragment): Rop protein, which maintains plasmids at low copy number; rop
   5902..5950    +  misc_feature   bom (fragment): basis of mobility region from pBR322
   5951..6230    -  CDS            TcR (fragment): tetracycline efflux protein; tet; confers resistance to tetracycline
   6458..6476    +  promoter       SP6 promoter: promoter for bacteriophage SP6 RNA polymerase
>Addgene plasmid #194247 | pAM/CBA-eGFP-miRaSyn(human)x3-WPRE-bGHpA | addgene full sequence | sequence record 382093 | Addgene NGS Result
TAGCTGCGCGCTCGCTCGCTCACTGAGGCCGCCCGGGCAAAGCCCGGGCGTCGGGCGACCTTTGGTCGCC
CGGCCTCAGTGAGCGAGCGAGCGCGCAGAGAGGGAGTGGCCAACTCCATCACTAGGGGTTCCTTGTAGTT
AATGATTAACCCGCCATGCTACTTATCTACGTAGCCATGCTCTAGGTACCATTGACGTCAATAATGACGT
ATGTTCCCATAGTAACGCCAATAGGGACTTTCCATTGACGTCAATGGGTGGAGTATTTACGGTAAACTGC
CCACTTGGCAGTACATCAAGTGTATCATATGCCAAGTACGCCCCCTATTGACGTCAATGACGGTAAATGG
CCCGCCTGGCATTATGCCCAGTACATGACCTTATGGGACTTTCCTACTTGGCAGTACATCTACGTATTAG
TCATCGCTATTACCATGGTCGAGGTGAGCCCCACGTTCTGCTTCACTCTCCCCATCTCCCCCCCCTCCCC
ACCCCCAATTTTGTATTTATTTATTTTTTAATTATTTTGTGCAGCGATGGGGGCGGGGGGGGGGGGGGGG
CGCGCGCCAGGSGGGGSGGGGGGGGGSGAGGGGSGGGGSGGGGSGAGGSGGAGAGGTGCGGCGGCAGCCA
ATCAGAGCGGCGCGCTCCGAAAGTTTCCTTTTATGGCGAGGCGGCGGCGGCGGCGGCCCTATAAAAAGCG
AAGCGCGCGGCGGGCGGGAGTCGCTGCGCGCTGCCTTCGCCCCGTGCCCCGCTCCGCCGCCGCCTCGCGC
CGCCCGCCCCGGCTCTGACTGACCGCGTTACTCCCACAGGTGAGCGGGCGGGACGGCCCTTCTCCTCCGG
GCTGTAATTAGCGCTTGGTTTAATGACGGCTTGTTTCTTTTCTGTGGCTGCGTGAAAGCCTTGAGGGGCT
CCGGGAGGGCCCTTTGTGCGGGGGGAGCGGCTCGGGGCTGTCCGCGGGGGGACGGCTGCCTTCGGGGGGG
ACGGGGCAGGGCGGGGTTCGGCTTCTGGCGTGTGACCGGCGGCTCTAGAGCCTCTGCTAACCATGTTCAT
GCCTTCTTCTTTTTCCTACAGCTCCTGGGCAACGTGCTGGTTATTGTGCTGTCTCATCATTTTGGCAAAG
AATTGGATCCATGGTGAGCAAGGGCGAGGAGCTGTTCACCGGGGTGGTGCCCATCCTGGTCGAGCTGGAC
GGCGACGTAAACGGCCACAAGTTCAGCGTGTCCGGCGAGGGCGAGGGCGATGCCACCTACGGCAAGCTGA
CCCTGAAGTTCATCTGCACCACCGGCAAGCTGCCCGTGCCCTGGCCCACCCTCGTGACCACCCTGACCTA
CGGCGTGCAGTGCTTCAGCCGCTACCCCGACCACATGAAGCAGCACGACTTCTTCAAGTCCGCCATGCCC
GAAGGCTACGTCCAGGAGCGCACCATCTTCTTCAAGGACGACGGCAACTACAAGACCCGCGCCGAGGTGA
AGTTCGAGGGCGACACCCTGGTGAACCGCATCGAGCTGAAGGGCATCGACTTCAAGGAGGACGGCAACAT
CCTGGGGCACAAGCTGGAGTACAACTACAACAGCCACAACGTCTATATCATGGCCGACAAGCAGAAGAAC
GGCATCAAGGTGAACTTCAAGATCCGCCACAACATCGAGGACGGCAGCGTGCAGCTCGCCGACCACTACC
AGCAGAACACCCCCATCGGCGACGGCCCCGTGCTGCTGCCCGACAACCACTACCTGAGCACCCAGTCCGC
CCTGAGCAAAGACCCCAACGAGAAGCGCGATCACATGGTCCTGCTGGAGTTCGTGACCGCCGCCGGGATC
ACTCTCGGCATGGACGAGCTGTACAAGTAAAGCGGCCCTAGAGGGGCTGCAGGAATTGTGGAGGCTTGCT
GAAGGCTGTATGCTGTTTGGAGCCTACATAGAGAACGTTTTGGCCACTGACTGACGTTCTCTATAGGCTC
CAAACAGGACACAAGGCCTGTTACTAGCACTCACATGGAACAAATGGCCCAGATCCTGGAGGCTTGCTGA
AGGCTGTATGCTGTTCGTAGTCTTGATACCCTTCGTTTTGGCCACTGACTGACGAAGGGTAAAGACTACG
AACAGGACACAAGGCCTGTTACTAGCACTCACATGGAACAAATGGCCCAGATCCTGGAGGCTTGCTGAAG
GCTGTATGCTGTTCAGGTTCGTAGTCTTGATAGTTTTGGCCACTGACTGACTATCAAGAACGAACCTGAA
CAGGACACAAGGCCTGTTACTAGCACTCACATGGAACAAATGGCCCCTCGAGAATTCGATATCAAGCTTA
TCGATAATCAACCTCTGGATTACAAAATTTGTGAAAGATTGACTGGTATTCTTAACTATGTTGCTCCTTT
TACGCTATGTGGATACGCTGCTTTAATGCCTTTGTATCATGCTATTGCTTCCCGTATGGCTTTCATTTTC
TCCTCCTTGTATAAATCCTGGTTGCTGTCTCTTTATGAGGAGTTGTGGCCCGTTGTCAGGCAACGTGGCG
TGGTGTGCACTGTGTTTGCTGACGCAACCCCCACTGGTTGGGGCATTGCCACCACCTGTCAGCTCCTTTC
CGGGACTTTCGCTTTCCCCCTCCCTATTGCCACGGCGGAACTCATCGCCGCCTGCCTTGCCCGCTGCTGG
ACAGGGGCTCGGCTGTTGGGCACTGACAATTCCGTGGTGTTGTCGGGGAAATCATCGTCCTTTCCTTGGC
TGCTCGCCTGTGTTGCCACCTGGATTCTGCGCGGGACGTCCTTCTGCTACGTCCCTTCGGCCCTCAATCC
AGCGGACCTTCCTTCCCGCGGCCTGCTGCCGGCTCTGCGGCCTCTTCCGCGTCTTCGCCTTCGCCCTCAG
ACGAGTCGGATCTCCCTTTGGGCCGCCTCCCCGCATCGATACCGTCGACTCGCTGATCAGCCTCGACTGT
GCCTTCTAGTTGCCAGCCATCTGTTGTTTGCCCCTCCCCCGTGCCTTCCTTGACCCTGGAAGGTGCCACT
CCCACTGTCCTTTCCTAATAAAATGAGGAAATTGCATCGCATTGTCTGAGTAGGTGTCATTCTATTCTGG
GGGGTGGGGTGGGGCAGGACAGCAAGGGGGAGGATTGGGAAGACAATAGCAGGCATGCTGGGGATGCGGT
GGGCTCTATGGCTTCTGAGGCGGAAAGAACCAGCTGGGGCTCGACTAGAGCATGGCTACGTAGATAAGTA
GCATGGCGGGTTAATCATTAACTACAAGGAACCCCTAGTGATGGAGTTGGCCACTCCCTCTCTGCGCGCT
CGCTCGCTCACTGAGGCCGGGCGACCAAAGGTCGCCCGACGCCCGGGCGGCCTCAGTGAGCGAGCGAGCG
CGCAGAGCTTTTTGCAAAAGCCTAGGCCTCCAAAAAAGCCTCCTCACTACTTCTGGAATAGCTCAGAGGC
CGAGGCGGCCTCGGCCTCTGCATAAATAAAAAAAATTAGTCAGCCATGGGGCGGAGAATGGGCGGAACTG
GGCGGAGTTAGGGGCGGGATGGGCGGAGTTAGGGGCGGGACTATGGTTGCTGACTAATTGAGATGCATGC
TTTGCATACTTCTGCCTGCTGGGGAGCCTGGGGACTTTCCACACCTGGTTGCTGACTAATTGAGATGCAT
GCTTTGCATACTTCTGCCTGCTGGGGAGCCTGGGGACTTTCCACACCCTAACTGACACACATTCCACAGC
TGCATTAATGAATCGGCCAACGCGCGGGGAGAGGCGGTTTGCGTATTGGGCGCTCTTCCGCTTCCTCGCT
CACTGACTCGCTGCGCTCGGTCGTTCGGCTGCGGCGAGCGGTATCAGCTCACTCAAAGGCGGTAATACGG
TTATCCACAGAATCAGGGGATAACGCAGGAAAGAACATGTGAGCAAAAGGCCAGCAAAAGGCCAGGAACC
GTAAAAAGGCCGCGTTGCTGGCGTTTTTCCATAGGCTCCGCCCCCCTGACGAGCATCACAAAAATCGACG
CTCAAGTCAGAGGTGGCGAAACCCGACAGGACTATAAAGATACCAGGCGTTTCCCCCTGGAAGCTCCCTC
GTGCGCTCTCCTGTTCCGACCCTGCCGCTTACCGGATACCTGTCCGCCTTTCTCCCTTCGGGAAGCGTGG
CGCTTTCTCATAGCTCACGCTGTAGGTATCTCAGTTCGGTGTAGGTCGTTCGCTCCAAGCTGGGCTGTGT
GCACGAACCCCCCGTTCAGCCCGACCGCTGCGCCTTATCCGGTAACTATCGTCTTGAGTCCAACCCGGTA
AGACACGACTTATCGCCACTGGCAGCAGCCACTGGTAACAGGATTAGCAGAGCGAGGTATGTAGGCGGTG
CTACAGAGTTCTTGAAGTGGTGGCCTAACTACGGCTACACTAGAAGAACAGTATTTGGTATCTGCGCTCT
GCTGAAGCCAGTTACCTTCGGAAAAAGAGTTGGTAGCTCTTGATCCGGCAAACAAACCACCGCTGGTAGC
GGTGGTTTTTTTGTTTGCAAGCAGCAGATTACGCGCAGAAAAAAAGGATCTCAAGAAGATCCTTTGATCT
TTTCTACGGGGTCTGACGCTCAGTGGAACGAAAACTCACGTTAAGGGATTTTGGTCATGAGATTATCAAA
AAGGATCTTCACCTAGATCCTTTTAAATTAAAAATGAAGTTTTAAATCAATCTAAAGTATATATGAGTAA
ACTTGGTCTGACAGTTACCAATGCTTAATCAGTGAGGCACCTATCTCAGCGATCTGTCTATTTCGTTCAT
CCATAGTTGCCTGACTCCCCGTCGTGTAGATAACTACGATACGGGAGGGCTTACCATCTGGCCCCAGTGC
TGCAATGATACCGCGAGACCCACGCTCACCGGCTCCAGATTTATCAGCAATAAACCAGCCAGCCGGAAGG
GCCGAGCGCAGAAGTGGTCCTGCAACTTTATCCGCCTCCATCCAGTCTATTAATTGTTGCCGGGAAGCTA
GAGTAAGTAGTTCGCCAGTTAATAGTTTGCGCAACGTTGTTGCCATTGCTACAGGCATCGTGGTGTCACG
CTCGTCGTTTGGTATGGCTTCATTCAGCTCCGGTTCCCAACGATCAAGGCGAGTTACATGATCCCCCATG
TTGTGCAAAAAAGCGGTTAGCTCCTTCGGTCCTCCGATCGTTGTCAGAAGTAAGTTGGCCGCAGTGTTAT
CACTCATGGTTATGGCAGCACTGCATAATTCTCTTACTGTCATGCCATCCGTAAGATGCTTTTCTGTGAC
TGGTGAGTACTCAACCAAGTCATTCTGAGAATAGTGTATGCGGCGACCGAGTTGCTCTTGCCCGGCGTCA
ATACGGGATAATACCGCGCCACATAGCAGAACTTTAAAAGTGCTCATCATTGGAAAACGTTCTTCGGGGC
GAAAACTCTCAAGGATCTTACCGCTGTTGAGATCCAGTTCGATGTAACCCACTCGTGCACCCAACTGATC
TTCAGCATCTTTTACTTTCACCAGCGTTTCTGGGTGAGCAAAAACAGGAAGGCAAAATGCCGCAAAAAAG
GGAATAAGGGCGACACGGAAATGTTGAATACTCATACTCTTCCTTTTTCAATATTATTGAAGCATTTATC
AGGGTTATTGTCTCATGAGCGGATACATATTTGAATGTATTTAGAAAAATAAACAAATAGGGGTTCCGCG
CACATTTCCCCGAAAAGTGCCACCTGACGTCTAAGAAACCATTATTATCATGACATTAACCTATAAAAAT
AGGCGTATCACGAGGCCCTTTCGTCTCGCGCGTTTCGGTGATGACGGTGAAAACCTCTGACACATGCAGC
TCCCGGAGACGGTCACAGCTTGTCTGTAAGCGGATGCCGGGAGCAGACAAGCCCGTCAGGGCGCGTCAGC
GGGTGTTGGCGGGTGTCGGGGCTGGCTTAACTATGCGGCATCAGAGCAGATTGTACTGAGAGTGCACCAT
TCGACGCTCTCCCTTATGCGACTCCTGCATTAGGAAGCAGCCCAGTAGTAGGTTGAGGCCGTTGAGCACC
GCCGCCGCAAGGAATGGTGCATGCAAGGAGATGGCGCCCAACAGTCCCCCGGCCACGGGGCCTGCCACCA
TACCCACGCCGAAACAAGCGCTCATGAGCCCGAAGTGGCGAGCCCGATCTTCCCCATCGGTGATGTCGGC
GATATAGGCGCCAGCAACCGCACCTGTGGCGCCGGTGATGCCGGCCACGATGCGTCCGGCGTAGAGGATC
TGGCTAGCGATGACCCTGCTGATTGGTTCGCTGACCATTTCCGGGTGCGGGACGGCGTTACCAGAAACTC
AGAAGGTTCGTCCAACCAAACCGACTCTGACGGCAGTTTACGAGAGAGATGATAGGGTCTGCTTCAGTAA
GCCAGATGCTACACAATTAGGCTTGTACATATTGTCGTTAGAACGCGGCTACAATTAATACATAACCTTA
TGTATCATACACATACGATTTAGGTGACACTATAGAATACACGGAATTAATTC
